>Addgene plasmid #24928 | MSCVhyg-F-Axin1 | addgene partial sequence | sequence record 30858 | 24928 with pLXSN-5
ACTCCTTTTCAGCCCTCACTCCTTCTCTAGGCGCCGGAAATTAGATCCTGGCCACCATGGACTACAAGGA
CCACTATGACAAGATGAATGTCCAGGAGCAGGGTTTCCCCTTGGACCTCGGAGCAAGTTTCACCGAAGAT
GCCCCCCGGCCCCCAGTGCCTGGAGAAGAGGGAGAACTGGTATCTACTGATTCGAGGCCTGTCAACCACA
GTTTCTGTTCTGGGAAAGGTACCAGCATTAAAAGTGAGACCTCAACAGCCACCCCAAGACGTTCAGATCT
GGATCTGGGATATGAGCCCGAGGGCAGTGCCTCCCCCACCCCACCATATTTGAGGTGGGCTGAGTCACTG
CATTCCTTACTGGATGACCAAGATGGGATCAGCCTGTTCAGGACTTTCCTGAAGCAGGAGGGCTGTGCTG
ACCTGCTGGACTTCTGGTTTGCCTGCAGTGGCTTCAGGAAGCTTGAGCCCTGTGACTCAAATGAGGAAAA
GAGGCTGAAGCTGGCAAGAGCCATCTACCGAAAGTACATCCTGGATAGCAATGGCATTGTGTCCAGACAA
ACCAAGCCAGCCACTAA
