[The description below was written by a language model from this plasmid's Addgene catalogue record.]
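Description:
MSCVhyg-F-Axin1 is a retroviral mammalian expression plasmid built on the MSCV hygro backbone (about 7 kb without insert), a murine stem cell virus-derived vector. It is propagated in E. coli as a high-copy plasmid under ampicillin selection, and it carries a hygromycin resistance marker for selecting stably transduced mammalian cells. In MSCV-type vectors the viral long terminal repeats flank the payload: the 5′ LTR normally drives transcription of the inserted gene, and the packaging signal allows the transcript to be incorporated into retroviral particles when the plasmid is introduced into a packaging cell line. No feature table accompanies this record, so the promoter driving the insert, the promoter driving the hygromycin marker and the bacterial origin are not explicitly stated.

The payload is an Axin1 coding sequence of roughly 2.6 kb, listed as mouse, carrying an N-terminal FLAG epitope tag (the "F" in the name) and inserted by restriction enzyme cloning. The insert was derived in part from an MGC cDNA clone. The linked gene entry uses the human-style symbol AXIN1, which the record does not reconcile with the stated mouse species. Axin1 is a scaffold component of the β-catenin destruction complex and acts as a negative regulator of canonical Wnt signalling. The FLAG tag allows the ectopic protein to be detected or immunoprecipitated with anti-FLAG antibodies. The associated study concerns repression of Wnt genes by the H3K27 methyltransferase Ezh2 during adipogenesis, which suggests the construct was used for stable retroviral expression of Axin1 to dampen Wnt/β-catenin signalling, although the record does not spell out the specific experiment.
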