Addgene plasmid #24928: MSCVhyg-F-Axin1
Depositing lab: Kai Ge. Depositing organization: National Institute of Diabetes & Digestive & Kidney Diseases (NIDDK). Publication: Histone H3K27 methyltransferase Ezh2 represses Wnt genes to facilitate adipogenesis. Wang L, Jin Q, Lee JE, Su IH, Ge K. Proc Natl Acad Sci U S A. 2010 Apr 20. 107(16):7317-22. 10.1073/pnas.1000031107 PubMed 20368440.
Backbone
  Vector backbone: MSCV hygro
  Backbone size w/o insert (bp): 7000
  Vector type: Mammalian Expression, Retroviral
  Selectable markers: Hygromycin
Growth in bacteria
  Bacterial resistance: Ampicillin, 100 μg/mL
  Growth temperature: 37°C
  Growth strain: DH5alpha
  Copy number: High Copy
Gene/Insert
  Gene/Insert name: Axin1
  Species: M. musculus (mouse)
  Insert size (bp): 2600
  Entrez Gene: AXIN1 (a.k.a. AXIN, PPP1R49)
  Tag / fusion protein: FLAG (N terminal on insert)
  Cloning method: Restriction Enzyme
  Sequencing primers: 5′ pLXSN 5'; 3′ MSCV-Rev
Resource information
  A portion of this plasmid was derived from a plasmid made by: MGC clone BC113171
Terms and licenses: Academic/Nonprofit Terms; Industry Terms: Not Available to Industry
How to cite: MSCVhyg-F-Axin1 was a gift from Kai Ge (Addgene plasmid # 24928 ; http://n2t.net/addgene:24928 ; RRID:Addgene_24928)
